>Addgene plasmid #80027 | GFP-Talin (mTalin1) | addgene partial sequence | sequence record 156747 | EGFP-C 5'-CATGGTCCTGCTGGAGTTCGTG-3'
ACGAGCTGTACAAGTCCGGACTCAGATCTCGAGCTCAAGCTAGCTTCGAATTCGCAGAAGCTGCCACCAT
GGTTGCGCTTTCGCTGAAGATTAGCATTGGGAATGTGGTGAAGACGATGCAATTTGAGCCATCTACCATG
GTGTACGACGCCTGCCGCATGATTCGTGAGCGGATCCCAGAGGCCCTGGCTGGCCCTCCCAACGACTTTG
GGCTCTTTCTGTCAGATGATGACCCCAAAAAAGGCATCTGGCTAGAGGCTGGGAAAGCTTTGGACTACTA
CATGCTCCGAAATGGGGACACCATGGAGTACAGAAAAAAGCAGAGACCCCTGAAGATCCGGATGTTAGAC
GGAACGGTGAAGACTATCATGGTGGATGACTCCAAGACCGTCACAGACATGCTCATGACCATTTGTGCCC
GAATTGGTATCACCAACCATGATGAGTATTCACTGGTTCGAGAGCTGATGGAAGAAAAGAAAGATGAGGG
GACAGGGACCCTGAGAAAAGACAAGACCCTACTGCGAGATGAAAAGAAGATGGAGAAGCTAAAGCAGAAG
TTGCACACAGACGATGAGTTGAACTGGCTGGACCATGGGCGGACACTGAGGGAACAGGGAGTGGAAGAGC
ATGAGACGTTGCTGCTGCGGAGAAAGTTCTTCTACTCAGACCAGAATGTGGATTCCCGAGACCCTGTACA
GCTGAACCTTCTCTATGTGCAGGCACGAGATGACATCCTGAATGGCTCCCATCCTGTCTCCTTTGACAAG
GCCTGTGAATTTGCAGGCTTCCAGTGCCAGATCCAGTTTGGACCTCACAATGAACAGAAGCACAAGGCTG
GCTTCCTTGACCTGAAGGACTTCCTGCCCAAGGAGTATGTGAAGCAGAAGGGAGAGCGTAAGATCTTTCA
GGCACACAAGAATTGTGGGCAGATGAGTGAAATTGAGGCCAAGGTACGCTACGTGAAGCTGG
