>Addgene plasmid #80027 | GFP-Talin (mTalin1) | addgene partial sequence | sequence record 156748 | SV40pA-R 5'-GAAATTTGTGATGCTATTGC-3'
CAGTTAACAACAACAATTGCATTCATTTTATGTTTCAGGTTCAGGGGGAGGTGTGGGAGGTTTTTTAAAG
CAAGTAAAACCTCTACAAATGTGGTATGGCTGATTATGATCAGTTATCTAGATCCGGTGGATCCCGGGCC
CGCGGTACCGTCGACTGCAGAATTCCGGGAGTCTGACCTGTTTGGGTTTACAACCCTCAAGCCCCATAGG
TAGCTGGGTAGGGGATATAGTATCAAAAAGGGATGAGTTGAGCTGACGTGGCCGTGGGGACTGGCTGGAA
GCTGCTGGCAGGCTGGAGCAGCTGGGGCCCTGGCAGGTTCAAACTGAGGTACGGCAGCATTAATAATACT
CTTGGAGCGTTAATACTCTGGAGGGGGGCAGGCACTTAGGGGCCCTAGGGTGCAAAGGCACTTGGGAGTC
AGGGAGAGGACACGGCTTGCAGTGGGACTGGGCAGGGCCAGGCCCAGGGTTTGGCAGGCACTTTGGGGGA
GTGCTGGGGTTGGGCAGCTTGGGTCCTGAGCAGCCCAGAAGGCTTTGGTAGTGGCAGGCACAGTCTCTGG
GCTGGGTCTGCATTAAATACACAGGGCTTTTTTAGTGCTCGTCTCGAAGCTCTGAAGGCAAGAACTTGTA
CTGCTGCTGCCGGATCTGGGCGAGCTTTTTCCGAGCCTCTTCCAGCTCTCGTTCCTTCCGAAGCATCTCT
TCCTGTGCTGCGATAATCTGGGCAATGCCCCCAACCATTTTCTCCTTCACCACCACCGTCTCATTCTCCT
GGTCTTCGAAGGCTGCAGCTTTCTGGGCCGCCTTTACCAGGTTATCTGAGGCCCTCTTCACTGCATTGCC
AGCAGCCTGGAGCCGTTTCATTGCCTCAGAGTCCTGATCTGCTTTGACCTTGCAAGCTACCAGGAGCTGA
GCTGTGGAGGCAGCTACTTGCTTGGCTGAGGAAATGAGTTTCTCCTGGCTAGCATGGCCCTGGACAGCTG
CGTTAGCTGCTTCACACAGATTGTTGGTGGCCGCAGCCACCATACGG
