[The description below was written by a language model from this plasmid's Addgene catalogue record.]
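Description:
GFP-Talin (mTalin1) is a mammalian expression plasmid built on the Clontech pEGFP backbone and carrying mouse talin-1 (Tln1) as its insert. Expression is driven by the CMV promoter, a strong constitutive promoter suited to transient transfection of cultured mammalian cells. The EGFP coding sequence comes from the backbone and sits at the N terminus of the insert, so the product is an EGFP-talin-1 fusion. The stated purpose words it as "mTalin1-GFP", but the tag field and the construct name both put the fluorescent protein upstream of talin. In bacteria the plasmid is selected with kanamycin and is maintained at high copy number. The record has no feature table, so the origin of replication, the polyadenylation signal and any mammalian selection marker are not explicitly documented. A BGH reverse primer is listed for 3′ sequencing, which hints at a BGH-derived sequence downstream of the insert, but the record does not confirm this. The cloning method is listed as unknown, and the record does not say whether the insert is the full-length coding sequence or describe any linker or mutations.

Talin-1 is a large cytoskeletal adaptor that links integrin cytoplasmic tails to actin and takes part in integrin activation and focal adhesion assembly. A fluorescent fusion like this one would typically be used for live or fixed-cell imaging of talin localisation and dynamics at adhesion sites. It could also serve to re-express or overexpress talin in mammalian cells while tracking expression by green fluorescence. Beyond mammalian expression of the fusion, the record does not specify particular applications.
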