Addgene plasmid #80027: GFP-Talin (mTalin1)
Purpose: Mammalian expression of mTalin1-GFP
Depositing lab: Chinten James Lim.
Backbone
  Vector backbone: pEGFP
  Backbone manufacturer: Clontech
  Vector type: Mammalian Expression
Growth in bacteria
  Bacterial resistance: Kanamycin, 50 μg/mL
  Growth temperature: 37°C
  Growth strain: DH5alpha
  Copy number: High Copy
Gene/Insert
  Gene/Insert name: Talin1
  Species: M. musculus (mouse)
  Entrez Gene: Tln1 (a.k.a. Tln)
  Promoter: CMV
  Tag / fusion protein: EGFP (N terminal on backbone)
  Cloning method: Unknown
  Sequencing primers: 5′ EGFP-F; 3′ BGH-Rev
Terms and licenses: Academic/Nonprofit Terms; Industry Terms: Not Available to Industry
How to cite: GFP-Talin (mTalin1) was a gift from Chinten James Lim (Addgene plasmid # 80027 ; http://n2t.net/addgene:80027 ; RRID:Addgene_80027)
